Addgene plasmid #40620: pcDNA3-HA-TCF1
Depositing lab: Kai Ge. Depositing organization: National Institute of Diabetes & Digestive & Kidney Diseases (NIDDK). Publication: UTX regulates mesoderm differentiation of embryonic stem cells independent of H3K27 demethylase activity. Wang C, Lee JE, Cho YW, Xiao Y, Jin Q, Liu C, Ge K. Proc Natl Acad Sci U S A. 2012 Sep 4. 10.1073/pnas.1204166109 PubMed 22949634.
Backbone
  Vector backbone: pcDNA3
  Backbone size w/o insert (bp): 5400
  Total vector size (bp): 6600
  Vector type: Mammalian Expression
Growth in bacteria
  Bacterial resistance: Ampicillin, 100 μg/mL
  Growth temperature: 37°C
  Growth strain: DH5alpha
  Copy number: Unknown
Gene/Insert
  Gene/Insert name: TCF7 (alt name: TCF7 transcription factor 7 (T-cell specific, HMG-box))
  Species: H. sapiens (human)
  Insert size (bp): 1200
  GenBank ID: NM_003202.3
  Entrez Gene: TCF7 (a.k.a. TCF-1)
  Promoter: CMV
  Tag / fusion protein: HA (N terminal on insert)
  Cloning method: Restriction Enzyme; 5′ cloning site Bgl II (destroyed during cloning); 3′ cloning site Not I (not destroyed)
  Sequencing primers: 5′ T7; 3′ Sp6
Terms and licenses: Academic/Nonprofit Terms; Industry Terms: Not Available to Industry
How to cite: pcDNA3-HA-TCF1 was a gift from Kai Ge (Addgene plasmid # 40620 ; http://n2t.net/addgene:40620 ; RRID:Addgene_40620)
