[The description below was written by a language model from this plasmid's Addgene catalogue record and pLannotate feature annotations shown in this document.]
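Description:
pcDNA3-HA-TCF1 is a mammalian expression plasmid of about 6.6 kb built on the pcDNA3 backbone. It carries the human TCF7 coding sequence, which encodes the HMG-box transcription factor also known as TCF-1, with an HA epitope tag fused to its N terminus. The roughly 1.2 kb insert was placed between a Bgl II site, destroyed in cloning, and a retained Not I site. Transcription is driven by the human cytomegalovirus immediate-early enhancer and promoter and terminated by the bovine growth hormone polyadenylation signal. T7 and SP6 phage promoters flank the insert, serve as sequencing primer sites and could support in vitro transcription. The feature annotation detects TCF7 as a fragment relative to the reference protein, so the cloned isoform may not match the full-length Swiss-Prot entry. The HA tag itself is not annotated but is stated in the catalogue fields. A single loxP site lies just downstream of the insert. The record does not explain it, and one site alone does not form a recombination cassette. The short matches to an HIV-1 LTR, ble, lacI and bom appear to be small backbone remnants with no evident function here.

In E. coli the plasmid replicates from a high-copy ColE1/pUC-type origin and is selected with ampicillin through the β-lactamase gene. An f1 origin is also present and allows single-stranded DNA production. For mammalian cells, an SV40 early promoter drives the neomycin phosphotransferase gene, followed by an SV40 polyadenylation signal, which permits G418 selection of stable transfectants. The construct is suited to transient or stable expression of HA-tagged TCF1, with detection or immunoprecipitation through the tag. It was deposited with a study of mesoderm differentiation in embryonic stem cells.
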