Features (pLannotate 1.2.2; 22 found; start..end, strand, type, name):
     74..453     +  enhancer       CMV enhancer: human cytomegalovirus immediate early enhancer
    454..657     +  promoter       CMV promoter: human cytomegalovirus (CMV) immediate early promoter
    653..686     +  LTR            5' LTR (truncated) (fragment): truncated 5' long terminal repeat (LTR) from HIV-1
    702..720     +  promoter       T7 promoter: promoter for bacteriophage T7 RNA polymerase
    828..1901    +  CDS            TCF7 (fragment): TCF7_HUMAN - Also known as TCF1. Experimental evidence at protein level: Swiss-Prot protein existence level 1. Transcriptional activator involved in T-cell lymphocyte differentiation. Necessary for the survival of CD4(+) CD8(+) immature thymocytes. Isoforms lacking the N-terminal CTNNB1 binding domain cannot fulfill this role. Binds to the T-lymphocyte-specific enhancer element (5'-WWCAAAG-3') found in the promoter of the CD3E gene. Represses expression of the T-cell receptor gamma gene in alpha-beta T- cell lineages (By similarity). Required for the development of natural killer receptor-posi
   1983..2016    -  protein_bind   loxP: Cre-mediated recombination occurs in the 8-bp core sequence (GCATACAT). Cre recombinase
   2051..2069    -  promoter       SP6 promoter: promoter for bacteriophage SP6 RNA polymerase
   2095..2319    +  polyA_signal   bGH poly(A) signal: bovine growth hormone polyadenylation signal
   2323..2344    +  promoter       SV40 promoter (fragment): SV40 enhancer and early promoter
   2365..2793    +  rep_origin     f1 ori (sequence partly withheld): f1 bacteriophage origin of replication; arrow indicates direction of (+) strand synthesis
   2807..3136    +  promoter       SV40 promoter: SV40 enhancer and early promoter
   3203..3994    +  CDS            neo: KKA2_KLEPN - Also known as kan, nptII. Experimental evidence at protein level: Swiss-Prot protein existence level 1. Resistance to kanamycin, neomycin, paromomycin, ribostamycin, butirosin and gentamicin B. From Klebsiella pneumoniae.
   4018..4176    +  CDS            ble (fragment): BLE_KLEPN - Experimental evidence at protein level: Swiss-Prot protein existence level 1. Binding protein with a strong affinity to the bleomycin family of antibiotics. Binds to CL990; an antimitotic-antibiotic compound. From Klebsiella pneumoniae.
   4171..4292    +  polyA_signal   SV40 poly(A) signal: SV40 polyadenylation signal
   4365..4381    -  protein_bind   lac operator: The lac repressor binds to the lac operator to inhibit transcription in E. coli. This inhibition can be relieved by adding lactose or isopropyl-β-D-thiogalactopyranoside (IPTG). lac repressor encoded by lacI
   4389..4419    -  promoter       lac promoter: promoter for the E. coli lac operon
   4434..4455    -  protein_bind   CAP binding site: CAP binding activates transcription in the presence of cAMP. E. coli catabolite activator protein
   4468..4560    -  CDS            lacI (fragment): lac repressor; lacI; The lac repressor binds to the lac operator to inhibit transcription in E. coli. This inhibition can be relieved by adding lactose or isopropyl-β-D-thiogalactopyranoside (IPTG).
   4743..5331    -  rep_origin     ori: high-copy-number ColE1/pMB1/pBR322/pUC origin of replication
   5502..6362    -  CDS            AmpR: β-lactamase; bla; confers resistance to ampicillin, carbenicillin, and related antibiotics
   6363..6467    -  promoter       AmpR promoter: bla
   6526..6578    -  misc_feature   bom (fragment): basis of mobility region from pBR322
>Addgene plasmid #40620 | pcDNA3-HA-TCF1 | addgene full sequence | sequence record 234149 | Addgene NGS Result
AATTGCATGAAGAATCTGCTTAGGGTTAGGCGTTTTGCGCTGCTTCGCGATGTACGGGCCAGATATACGC
GTTGACATTGATTATTGACTAGTTATTAATAGTAATCAATTACGGGGTCATTAGTTCATAGCCCATATAT
GGAGTTCCGCGTTACATAACTTACGGTAAATGGCCCGCCTGGCTGACCGCCCAACGACCCCCGCCCATTG
ACGTCAATAATGACGTATGTTCCCATAGTAACGCCAATAGGGACTTTCCATTGACGTCAATGGGTGGAGT
ATTTACGGTAAACTGCCCACTTGGCAGTACATCAAGTGTATCATATGCCAAGTACGCCCCCTATTGACGT
CAATGACGGTAAATGGCCCGCCTGGCATTATGCCCAGTACATGACCTTATGGGACTTTCCTACTTGGCAG
TACATCTACGTATTAGTCATCGCTATTACCATGGTGATGCGGTTTTGGCAGTACATCAATGGGCGTGGAT
AGCGGTTTGACTCACGGGGATTTCCAAGTCTCCACCCCATTGACGTCAATGGGAGTTTGTTTTGGCACCA
AAATCAACGGGACTTTCCAAAATGTCGTAACAACTCCGCCCCATTGACGCAAATGGGCGGTAGGCGTGTA
CGGTGGGAGGTCTATATAAGCAGAGCTCTCTGGCTAACTAGAGAACCCACTGCTTACTGGCTTATCGAAA
TTAATACGACTCACTATAGGGAGACCCAAGCTTGGTACCGAGCTCGGATCCACTAGTAACGGCCGCCAGT
GTGCTGGAATTCTGCAGATCGGCCACCATGTATCCATATGACGTCCCAGACTATGCCATGCCGCAGCTGG
ACTCCGGCGGGGGCGGCGCGGGCGGCGGCGACGACCTCGGCGCGCCGGACGAGCTGCTGGCCTTCCAGGA
TGAAGGCGAGGAGCAGGACGACAAGAGCCGCGACAGCGCCGCCGGTCCCGAGCGCGACCTGGCCGAGCTC
AAGTCGTCGCTCGTGAACGAGTCCGAGGGCGCGGCCGGCGGCGCAGGGATCCCGGGGGTCCCGGGGGCCG
GCGCCGGGGCCCGCGGCGAGGCCGAGGCTCTCGGGCGGGAACACGCTGCGCAGAGACTCTTCCCGGACAA
ACTTCCAGAGCCCCTGGAGGACGGCCTGAAGGCCCCGGAGTGCACCAGCGGCATGTACAAAGAGACCGTC
TACTCCGCCTTCAATCTGCTCATGCATTACCCACCCCCCTCGGGAGCAGGGCAGCACCCCCAGCCGCAGC
CCCCGCTGCACAAGGCCAATCAGCCCCCCCACGGTGTCCCCCAACTCTCTCTCTACGAACATTTCAACAG
CCCACATCCCACCCCTGCACCTGCGGACATCAGCCAGAAGCAAGTTCACAGGCCTCTGCAGACCCCTGAC
CTCTCTGGCTTCTACTCCCTGACCTCAGGCAGCATGGGGCAGCTCCCCCACACTGTGAGCTGGTTCACCC
ACCCATCCTTGATGCTAGGTTCTGGTGTACCTGGTCACCCAGCAGCCATCCCCCACCCGGCCATTGTGCC
CCCCTCAGGGAAGCAGGAGCTGCAGCCCTTCGACCGCAACCTGAAGACACAAGCAGAGTCCAAGGCAGAG
AAGGAGGCCAAGAAGCCAACCATCAAGAAGCCCCTCAATGCCTTCATGCTGTACATGAAGGAGATGAGAG
CCAAGGTCATTGCAGAGTGCACACTTAAGGAGAGCGCTGCCATCAACCAGATCCTGGGCCGCAGGTGGCA
CGCGCTGTCGCGAGAAGAGCAGGCCAAGTACTATGAGCTGGCCCGCAAGGAGAGGCAGCTGCACATGCAG
CTATACCCAGGCTGGTCAGCGCGGGACAACTACGGGAAGAAGAAGAGGCGGTCGAGGGAAAAGCACCAAG
AATCCACCACAGGAGGAAAAAGAAATGCATTCGGTACTTACCCGGAGAAGGCCGCTGCCCCAGCCCCGTT
CCTTCCGATGACAGTGCTCTAGATAACTTCGTATAATGTATGCTATACGAAGTTATGCGGCCGCTCGAGC
ATGCATCTAGAGGGCCCTATTCTATAGTGTCACCTAAATGCTAGAGCTCGCTGATCAGCCTCGACTGTGC
CTTCTAGTTGCCAGCCATCTGTTGTTTGCCCCTCCCCCGTGCCTTCCTTGACCCTGGAAGGTGCCACTCC
CACTGTCCTTTCCTAATAAAATGAGGAAATTGCATCGCATTGTCTGAGTAGGTGTCATTCTATTCTGGGG
GGTGGGGTGGGGCAGGACAGCAAGGGGGAGGATTGGGAAGACAATAGCAGGCATGCTGGGGATGCGGTGG
GCTCTATGGCTTCTGAGGCGGAAAGAACCAGCTGGGGCTCTAGGGGGTATCCCC
[124 nt withheld, positions 2365-2488]
C
[91 nt withheld, positions 2490-2580]
A
[49 nt withheld, positions 2582-2630]
CCTTTGACGTTGGAGTCCACGTTCTTT
[37 nt withheld, positions 2658-2694]
ACCCTATCTCGGTCTATTCTTTTGATTTATAAGGGATTTTGCCGATTTCGGCCTATTGGTTAAAAAATGA
GCTGATTTAACAAAAATTTAACGCGAATTAATTCTGTGGAATGTGTGTCAGTTAGGGTGTGGAAAGTCCC
CAGGCTCCCCAGCAGGCAGAAGTATGCAAAGCATGCATCTCAATTAGTCAGCAACCAGGTGTGGAAAGTC
CCCAGGCTCCCCAGCAGGCAGAAGTATGCAAAGCATGCATCTCAATTAGTCAGCAACCATAGTCCCGCCC
CTAACTCCGCCCATCCCGCCCCTAACTCCGCCCAGTTCCGCCCATTCTCCGCCCCATGGCTGACTAATTT
TTTTTATTTATGCAGAGGCCGAGGCCGCCTCTGCCTCTGAGCTATTCCAGAAGTAGTGAGGAGGCTTTTT
TGGAGGCCTAGGCTTTTGCAAAAAGCTCCCGGGAGCTTGTATATCCATTTTCGGATCTGATCAAGAGACA
GGATGAGGATCGTTTCGCATGATTGAACAAGATGGATTGCACGCAGGTTCTCCGGCCGCTTGGGTGGAGA
GGCTATTCGGCTATGACTGGGCACAACAGACAATCGGCTGCTCTGATGCCGCCGTGTTCCGGCTGTCAGC
GCAGGGGCGCCCGGTTCTTTTTGTCAAGACCGACCTGTCCGGTGCCCTGAATGAACTGCAGGACGAGGCA
GCGCGGCTATCGTGGCTGGCCACGACGGGCGTTCCTTGCGCAGCTGTGCTCGACGTTGTCACTGAAGCGG
GAAGGGACTGGCTGCTATTGGGCGAAGTGCCGGGGCAGGATCTCCTGTCATCTCACCTTGCTCCTGCCGA
GAAAGTATCCATCATGGCTGATGCAATGCGGCGGCTGCATACGCTTGATCCGGCTACCTGCCCATTCGAC
CACCAAGCGAAACATCGCATCGAGCGAGCACGTACTCGGATGGAAGCCGGTCTTGTCGATCAGGATGATC
TGGACGAAGAGCATCAGGGGCTCGCGCCAGCCGAACTGTTCGCCAGGCTCAAGGCGCGCATGCCCGACGG
CGAGGATCTCGTCGTGACCCATGGCGATGCCTGCTTGCCGAATATCATGGTGGAAAATGGCCGCTTTTCT
GGATTCATCGACTGTGGCCGGCTGGGTGTGGCGGACCGCTATCAGGACATAGCGTTGGCTACCCGTGATA
TTGCTGAAGAGCTTGGCGGCGAATGGGCTGACCGCTTCCTCGTGCTTTACGGTATCGCCGCTCCCGATTC
GCAGCGCATCGCCTTCTATCGCCTTCTTGACGAGTTCTTCTGAGCGGGACTCTGGGGTTCGAAATGACCG
ACCAAGCGACGCCCAACCTGCCATCACGAGATTTCGATTCCACCGCCGCCTTCTATGAAAGGTTGGGCTT
CGGAATCGTTTTCCGGGACGCCGGCTGGATGATCCTCCAGCGCGGGGATCTCATGCTGGAGTTCTTCGCC
CACCCCAACTTGTTTATTGCAGCTTATAATGGTTACAAATAAAGCAATAGCATCACAAATTTCACAAATA
AAGCATTTTTTTCACTGCATTCTAGTTGTGGTTTGTCCAAACTCATCAATGTATCTTATCATGTCTGTAT
ACCGTCGACCTCTAGCTAGAGCTTGGCGTAATCATGGTCATAGCTGTTTCCTGTGTGAAATTGTTATCCG
CTCACAATTCCACACAACATACGAGCCGGAAGCATAAAGTGTAAAGCCTGGGGTGCCTAATGAGTGAGCT
AACTCACATTAATTGCGTTGCGCTCACTGCCCGCTTTCCAGTCGGGAAACCTGTCGTGCCAGCTGCATTA
ATGAATCGGCCAACGCGCGGGGAGAGGCGGTTTGCGTATTGGGCGCTCTTCCGCTTCCTCGCTCACTGAC
TCGCTGCGCTCGGTCGTTCGGCTGCGGCGAGCGGTATCAGCTCACTCAAAGGCGGTAATACGGTTATCCA
CAGAATCAGGGGATAACGCAGGAAAGAACATGTGAGCAAAAGGCCAGCAAAAGGCCAGGAACCGTAAAAA
GGCCGCGTTGCTGGCGTTTTTCCATAGGCTCCGCCCCCCTGACGAGCATCACAAAAATCGACGCTCAAGT
CAGAGGTGGCGAAACCCGACAGGACTATAAAGATACCAGGCGTTTCCCCCTGGAAGCTCCCTCGTGCGCT
CTCCTGTTCCGACCCTGCCGCTTACCGGATACCTGTCCGCCTTTCTCCCTTCGGGAAGCGTGGCGCTTTC
TCATAGCTCACGCTGTAGGTATCTCAGTTCGGTGTAGGTCGTTCGCTCCAAGCTGGGCTGTGTGCACGAA
CCCCCCGTTCAGCCCGACCGCTGCGCCTTATCCGGTAACTATCGTCTTGAGTCCAACCCGGTAAGACACG
ACTTATCGCCACTGGCAGCAGCCACTGGTAACAGGATTAGCAGAGCGAGGTATGTAGGCGGTGCTACAGA
GTTCTTGAAGTGGTGGCCTAACTACGGCTACACTAGAAGAACAGTATTTGGTATCTGCGCTCTGCTGAAG
CCAGTTACCTTCGGAAAAAGAGTTGGTAGCTCTTGATCCGGCAAACAAACCACCGCTGGTAGCGGTGGTT
TTTTTGTTTGCAAGCAGCAGATTACGCGCAGAAAAAAAGGATCTCAAGAAGATCCTTTGATCTTTTCTAC
GGGGTCTGACGCTCAGTGGAACGAAAACTCACGTTAAGGGATTTTGGTCATGAGATTATCAAAAAGGATC
TTCACCTAGATCCTTTTAAATTAAAAATGAAGTTTTAAATCAATCTAAAGTATATATGAGTAAACTTGGT
CTGACAGTTACCAATGCTTAATCAGTGAGGCACCTATCTCAGCGATCTGTCTATTTCGTTCATCCATAGT
TGCCTGACTCCCCGTCGTGTAGATAACTACGATACGGGAGGGCTTACCATCTGGCCCCAGTGCTGCAATG
ATACCGCGAGACCCACGCTCACCGGCTCCAGATTTATCAGCAATAAACCAGCCAGCCGGAAGGGCCGAGC
GCAGAAGTGGTCCTGCAACTTTATCCGCCTCCATCCAGTCTATTAATTGTTGCCGGGAAGCTAGAGTAAG
TAGTTCGCCAGTTAATAGTTTGCGCAACGTTGTTGCCATTGCTACAGGCATCGTGGTGTCACGCTCGTCG
TTTGGTATGGCTTCATTCAGCTCCGGTTCCCAACGATCAAGGCGAGTTACATGATCCCCCATGTTGTGCA
AAAAAGCGGTTAGCTCCTTCGGTCCTCCGATCGTTGTCAGAAGTAAGTTGGCCGCAGTGTTATCACTCAT
GGTTATGGCAGCACTGCATAATTCTCTTACTGTCATGCCATCCGTAAGATGCTTTTCTGTGACTGGTGAG
TACTCAACCAAGTCATTCTGAGAATAGTGTATGCGGCGACCGAGTTGCTCTTGCCCGGCGTCAATACGGG
ATAATACCGCGCCACATAGCAGAACTTTAAAAGTGCTCATCATTGGAAAACGTTCTTCGGGGCGAAAACT
CTCAAGGATCTTACCGCTGTTGAGATCCAGTTCGATGTAACCCACTCGTGCACCCAACTGATCTTCAGCA
TCTTTTACTTTCACCAGCGTTTCTGGGTGAGCAAAAACAGGAAGGCAAAATGCCGCAAAAAAGGGAATAA
GGGCGACACGGAAATGTTGAATACTCATACTCTTCCTTTTTCAATATTATTGAAGCATTTATCAGGGTTA
TTGTCTCATGAGCGGATACATATTTGAATGTATTTAGAAAAATAAACAAATAGGGGTTCCGCGCACATTT
CCCCGAAAAGTGCCACCTGACGTCGACGGATCGGGAGATCTCCCGATCCCCTATGGTGCACTCTCAGTAC
AATCTGCTCTGATGCCGCATAGTTAAGCCAGTATCTGCTCCCTGCTTGTGTGTTGGAGGTCGCTGAGTAG
TGCGCGAGCAAAATTTAAGCTACAACAAGGCAAGGCTTGACCGAC
