>Addgene plasmid #40620 | pcDNA3-HA-TCF1 | addgene partial sequence | sequence record 53913 | T7 5'-TAATACGACTCACTATAGGG-3'
CTCGGATCACTAGTACGGCCGCCAGTGTGCTGGAATTCTGCAGATCGGCCACCATGTATCCATATGACGT
CCCAGACTATGCCATGCCGCAGCTGGACTCCGGCGGGGGCGGCGCGGGCGGCGGCGACGACCTCGGCGCG
CCGGACGAGCTGCTGGCCTTCCAGGATGAAGGCGAGGAGCAGGACGACAAGAGCCGCGACAGCGCCGCCG
GTCCCGAGCGCGACCTGGCCGAGCTCAAGTCGTCGCTCGTGAACGAGTCCGAGGGCGCGGCCGGCGGCGC
AGGGATCCCGGGGGTCCCGGGGGCCGGCGCCGGGGCCCGCGGCGAGGCCGAGGCTCTCGGGCGGGAACAC
GCTGCGCAGAGACTCTTCCCGGACAAACTTCCAGAGCCCCTGGAGGACGGCCTGAAGGCCCCGGAGTGCA
CCAGCGGCATGTACAAAGAGACCGTCTACTCCGCCTTCAATCTGCTCATGCATTACCCACCCCCCTCGGG
AGCAGGGCAGCACCCCCAGCCGCAGCCCCCGCTGCACAAGGCCAATCAGCCCCCCCACGGTGTCCCCCAA
CTCTCTCTCTACGAACATTTCAACAGCCCACATCCCACCCCTGCACCTGCGGACATCAGCCAGAAGCAAG
TTCACAGGCCTCTGCAGACCCCTGACCTCTCTGGCTTCTACTCCCTGACCTCAGGCAGCATGGGGCAGCT
CCCCCACACTGTGAGCTGGTTCACCCACCCATCCTTGATGCTAGGTTCTGGTGTACCTGGTCACCCAGCA
GCCATCCCCCACCCGGCCATTGTGCCCCCCTCAGGGAAGCAGGAGCTGCAGCCCTTCGACCGCAACCTGA
AGACACAAGCAGAGTCCAAGGCAGAGAAGGAGGCCAAGAAGCCAACCATCAAGAAGCCCCTCAATGCCTT
CATGCTGTACATGAAGGAGATGAGAGCCAAGGTCATTGCAGAGTGCACACTTAAGGAGAGCGCTGC
